>Addgene plasmid #68170 | pPUbc (GB0145) | depositor full sequence | sequence record 125420 | pPUbc  (GB0145) sequence 7177 bps
CTCGGGAGTTATTCTTATTATTTTTGTATGAGAAAATGATATCACATACACACTTATATAAATTTGAGTA
ATATCATGAATCTTTTTTTAAAAAAATTAACTTCTATATTCTCTTAAACTAATTTTCAATCATAAATCTT
TTTTTAAAAAAATTTAACTTCTATATTCTCTTAAACTAATTTTCAATCATAAATTAAAATAACATTTATA
AACTTTTTAATTGACTACAAAAATCTCCTCAATGTCCACCAGATGACTCCACCTTTTTCTCCATAACTTG
GAAATAGGGTCCTACAAGATTCCCATTTCCACCAAAGAGAATAGGGACTCTGTTTTTATTTTTTCTTCCT
TGTGGTTGGAGTACTAAAGATTCCATTTTTGTCCCTTCTAATGGAAAATAAATAATACTACTGAGTAAGT
AAAAAAAAAAATAATATCGGAGATAGGTGATTAACTAAGATATAATATAACTTTATAGCTTAATAAGAAA
TTATGAGTTTACAAAATCCACAACTCAATTTATAAACTCGAGCTAAGAAAAAAGAGGGAAAAAATGAATT
TAATCATTATTTTTTGTGTTATATTTATAATGAGCATTAGACGCACTTAATTTTATTGTTTCAATTTATA
AAATATCTTTGAATTGAGTCTTAGCAAACTATGTAAGCTCATCATCAATTAAACACTAGCGAGTCAACTA
ACTAATGAATTAGTAACTAACTAATAGAATGAACAATAACTAATCCATTAGATTTATTGTGTGATACAAT
CAACTATTGGATCGTGTTTATTATCAAATGTATGATTTTAAAATTTTTTTTAGAGGAAAAATTACTGAAA
TATATCTCTTATATTTTTTTTATTTTTCTAAAAACCTTTAAATTTTTTTTTTAATAATGTATTCGAGTTA
CATATTATGTATTCAGTTTATTTTATAATGTATCCGAGTTATATATTATGTATTCAATTTATGTTATGAT
ATATCCGTAATACTCTTTAATGTATTCGAGCTACATATTAATGCATTCGGTTTGTGTTACTTTTTAAGGA
ATTAATGTAATTATAATTTAAAGAGAGATAGATTGTAATTTCATATTAAAACTATGTGATTTCTGTAAAA
AATTTAAAAATATATATAGGGAGATAACGATTAGAACATAATTAATTAGGTAATTGACAATCATCTAACT
TAATTATAGGTACTAGCGATCTTAGTTTTCAAAAGTTAAATTTACAAATTTTAGATTAAACATCATTTTT
AGATATCGAGGACTAGTTCATTGTCTTCCATAATAACAAACACAATAATTGGTATTTTTTTTATTTATGG
GTGATATTGTTATGTAGGATAAATATGTTTATTTATTTAATATTATATAAAATATTTGTTTCATTTATTT
TTATTTATTACGTGTCGCTTTTTAAAAATTAACTTAACTAATTTCAAAGTTAAATTAGATATCAGTAATT
TGATAATTTCATCAAAAAATTTAGATATTCAAAAACTATAAGAAAAGTATTATAAATTACAATTTTTTTC
ATATCAATATGATAAAAAAATACGATTTAAAATACTAACCAAAATTTTTATAATTTAACTCTAAAAATAA
AAATTATAACAATAAAATATGAATAAAAATAATATTATTTATACACAATTAAAATTAAAAATCATAATTA
CCGACCGAAACTTATGGGATAGGAAAAAACAATAGAGCAACGTATAAAAAGGTGGAGTTAGCGTTGATCT
TACGCCAAAATTATGACTTGTACAAGAGGATTCTAGAAGCTGGACCCTACTGAATACTTCTTTTATAACA
CTCCAATTTCTCATTTTAATCTCCTCTTCTTCCATTTCTTTCAAAATTAAAGTATTGTTACTCTGCTATT
GGCTCAAAACCTCTGCAATCTCCGACTCCTTCAATTTCAACTCAAGCAAATCCACCTCTTTCACTAGTTT
CATCACTTTCAGGTACTTCAAAATTCACAGATCTAGTGTTTTTTTGAATTTTTTTGAGAGAGTTTTGGAT
AGCTACTTCCATGATTTTGAGTGAGACTAAATTTTTTACCAATTTGTTAAATATTAGTTTTATATATACA
GTACTGTATGATGAGCTGAAGGAAGAATTTGTATATGGATATCAACTTGAATGTATGGTTTATTTGAGGA
ACGAAGCAGATCTAGTTTTTTTTTTTGTTATTAGCAAAATTAATTAATTTTTGGATAAATTTTAGCTGCT
AATTCGGGAATCAGAGACGGTGGATTAGAAGCTAGTTAAGTTAATTGTATGTGGAGTTTTTTTTATACTA
CTAATTTTAACATATACAAAATTGTGTGATGAGTTGAAGGAAGTATTTGTATATGTTTATCCACTTGAAT
TAGGCGGATCTAGCTTATTTGAAATTTTTTTAATAGGTTTAGATAGCTAATTCCAGGATTTTGAGTGAGT
TGAATCTGAGCTACTCAATTTTACTAGATGTGCAGTTTTTAGTTGTAGTTTTACATGTACAGTATTGTGT
CACGAGCTGAAGGCAGAATTTGTTTATGGATGTCCACTTGAATGTATGGTTTTATTCATGGAACGAAGTA
GATCTAGAGTTTTTGGTTATTAGCAATTAATTAGTTTTAGTTTAGCTGCAAATTCGGGATTAAGAGCTAG
TAAAGTTAATTGTATGTGAATTTTAATTTTTACATATACAAAATTGTTTGATGAGCTGAACGAAGTATCT
ATATATATCTATCCACTTGAATTAGGCAGATCTAGCTTCTTTTTTTTTTTGAACAGTTTTGGATATCTAA
CTGTAGGATTTAGAGTGAGTTGATTCTGAGCTACTAAGTTTTACTATATGTGCAATTTTTTAAACATTAG
TTTTATATGTACAATTTTGTGTCATGAGCTAAAGGCAAAAATTTGTATATGGATTTCCACTAGCATGTAT
GATTTTGTTAAGCAGATATATGTTGTTTTGTGTTATTAACAATTGATCAGTTTTTGGATACGTCATAGTG
GCTAATTCGGGATGTAGAGTCAGTGGATTAAGAGCTAGTAAAGTTAATTGTAGGTGCAACTTTTTAATAT
TGATTTTTACATATACAAAATTGTGTTATGAGCTGAAGGAAGTATTTGTTTATATGTACCCGCTCGAGTT
AGGCAGATCTTGCTTTTTTATTTTCTTTGTTACAATTATTTAACAGATTTTGATAGCTAATTCCGTGATT
TAGAGTGAGTTGATTCTGAGCTACTAAATTTTACTATATGTGCAATTTTCTAAAATTCATTTAAGTGTAC
AATTTTGTTTCACGACCTGAAGGCAGTATTTGTATATGGATATCCACTCGAATATATGATTTTATTTGAC
GAATGAAGGAGATCTAGTTTTTTTATATTAACAATTAATTGTTTTTGGGTACGTCTTAGCTGCTAATTTG
GGATTGAGAGTAAGTGGATTCAGAGCTAGTAAAGTTAACTGTATTTGCAAATTTTTAATATTATTTTTGC
ATAAACAGAATTGTGTGACGAGCTGAAAGCAGTAGTTGTATATACTTTCCTACTGGAGTGTGTGATTTTA
TTAAGGAATGAAGCAGATCTTTTTTTTTAGTTATTAGCAATTAATTAGTTTTTGGATTACGCCTTAGCTG
CAAATTCGGGATTTAGAGTCAGTGGATTCTGGGCTAGATAAGCTAATAGTATGTAATATTTACTATTATT
TTGTACATGTACAAAATTGTGTGATGAGCTGAAGGAAGTATAGCTGTCCACTCGTATGTGTGGTTCTGTT
CAGAAAATTAAACAGATCTATGTTTTTCTTTTGTGAACAATCAATTAGATTTACTTGTAAGGTTTGGAGT
TGGTGAATTTTGAGTGAGGTTTTTATTATAGTAAAAATAATTGTATGTAATGTGTTTGTCTTTATGAATT
TGTGATGAGCTGAAAGTAGCAGGTGTGATAGGTGTGATATTAATATCTTTAGAATTGCACATGATGTATG
TGTTTTTATTTTTATGTTGTTGTGTTTTGCATCTTTTCTTTTTGTTGCTTTTGTGGAATTTGAAATTTGT
GGTAAAAGGTGTCCATTTGAATATCAGATCAGGGTTTGGAGTTGAAGGTACGGGGGGCTAATTGAATGCG
AGACCACTCATCGCCCAATCACTAGTGAATTCGCGGCCGCCTGCAGGTCGACCATATGGGAGAGCTCCCA
ACGCGTTGGATGCATAGCTTGAGTATTCTATAGTGTCACCTAAATAGCTTGGCGTAATCATGGTCATAGC
TGTTTCCTGTGTGAAATTGTTATCCGCTCACAATTCCACACAACATACGAGCCGGAAGCATAAAGTGTAA
AGCCTGGGGTGCCTAATGAGTGAGCTAACTCACATTAATTGCGTTGCGCTCACTGCCCGCTTTCCAGTCG
GGAAACCTGTCGTGCCAGCTGCATTAATGAATCGGCCAACGCGCGGGGAGAGGCGGTTTGCGTATTGGGC
GCTCTTCCGCTTCCTCGCTCACTGACTCGCTGCGCTCGGTCGTTCGGCTGCGGCGAGCGGTATCAGCTCA
CTCAAAGGCGGTAATACGGTTATCCACAGAATCAGGGGATAACGCAGGAAAGAACATGTGAGCAAAAGGC
CAGCAAAAGGCCAGGAACCGTAAAAAGGCCGCGTTGCTGGCGTTTTTCCATAGGCTCCGCCCCCCTGACG
AGCATCACAAAAATCGACGCTCAAGTCAGAGGTGGCGAAACCCGACAGGACTATAAAGATACCAGGCGTT
TCCCCCTGGAAGCTCCCTCGTGCGCTCTCCTGTTCCGACCCTGCCGCTTACCGGATACCTGTCCGCCTTT
CTCCCTTCGGGAAGCGTGGCGCTTTCTCATAGCTCACGCTGTAGGTATCTCAGTTCGGTGTAGGTCGTTC
GCTCCAAGCTGGGCTGTGTGCACGAACCCCCCGTTCAGCCCGACCGCTGCGCCTTATCCGGTAACTATCG
TCTTGAGTCCAACCCGGTAAGACACGACTTATCGCCACTGGCAGCAGCCACTGGTAACAGGATTAGCAGA
GCGAGGTATGTAGGCGGTGCTACAGAGTTCTTGAAGTGGTGGCCTAACTACGGCTACACTAGAAGAACAG
TATTTGGTATCTGCGCTCTGCTGAAGCCAGTTACCTTCGGAAAAAGAGTTGGTAGCTCTTGATCCGGCAA
ACAAACCACCGCTGGTAGCGGTGGTTTTTTTGTTTGCAAGCAGCAGATTACGCGCAGAAAAAAAGGATCT
CAAGAAGATCCTTTGATCTTTTCTACGGGGTCTGACGCTCAGTGGAACGAAAACTCACGTTAAGGGATTT
TGGTCATGAGATTATCAAAAAGGATCTTCACCTAGATCCTTTTAAATTAAAAATGAAGTTTTAAATCAAT
CTAAAGTATATATGAGTAAACTTGGTCTGACAGTTACCAATGCTTAATCAGTGAGGCACCTATCTCAGCG
ATCTGTCTATTTCGTTCATCCATAGTTGCCTGACTCCCCGTCGTGTAGATAACTACGATACGGGAGGGCT
TACCATCTGGCCCCAGTGCTGCAATGATACCGCGAGACCCACGCTCACCGGCTCCAGATTTATCAGCAAT
AAACCAGCCAGCCGGAAGGGCCGAGCGCAGAAGTGGTCCTGCAACTTTATCCGCCTCCATCCAGTCTATT
AATTGTTGCCGGGAAGCTAGAGTAAGTAGTTCGCCAGTTAATAGTTTGCGCAACGTTGTTGCCATTGCTA
CAGGCATCGTGGTGTCACGCTCGTCGTTTGGTATGGCTTCATTCAGCTCCGGTTCCCAACGATCAAGGCG
AGTTACATGATCCCCCATGTTGTGCAAAAAAGCGGTTAGCTCCTTCGGTCCTCCGATCGTTGTCAGAAGT
AAGTTGGCCGCAGTGTTATCACTCATGGTTATGGCAGCACTGCATAATTCTCTTACTGTCATGCCATCCG
TAAGATGCTTTTCTGTGACTGGTGAGTACTCAACCAAGTCATTCTGAGAATAGTGTATGCGGCGACCGAG
TTGCTCTTGCCCGGCGTCAATACGGGATAATACCGCGCCACATAGCAGAACTTTAAAAGTGCTCATCATT
GGAAAACGTTCTTCGGGGCGAAAACTCTCAAGGATCTTACCGCTGTTGAGATCCAGTTCGATGTAACCCA
CTCGTGCACCCAACTGATCTTCAGCATCTTTTACTTTCACCAGCGTTTCTGGGTGAGCAAAAACAGGAAG
GCAAAATGCCGCAAAAAAGGGAATAAGGGCGACACGGAAATGTTGAATACTCATACTCTTCCTTTTTCAA
TATTATTGAAGCATTTATCAGGGTTATTGTCTCATGAGCGGATACATATTTGAATGTATTTAGAAAAATA
AACAAATAGGGGTTCCGCGCACATTTCCCCGAAAAGTGCCACCTGATGCGGTGTGAAATACCGCACAGAT
GCGTAAGGAGAAAATACCGCATCAGGAAATTGTAAGCGTTAATATTTTGTTAAAATTCGCGTTAAATTTT
TGTTAAATCAGCTCATTTTTTAACCAATAGGCCGAAATCGGCAAAATCCCTTATAAATCAAAAGAATAGA
CCGAGATAGGGT
[37 nt withheld, positions 6593-6629]
AAAGAACGTGGACTCCAACGTCAAAGG
[49 nt withheld, positions 6657-6705]
T
[91 nt withheld, positions 6707-6797]
G
[124 nt withheld, positions 6799-6922]
CCATTCGCCATTCAGGCTGCGCAACTGTTGGGAAGGGCGATCGGTGCGGGCCTCTTCGCTATTACGCCAG
CTGGCGAAAGGGGGATGTGCTGCAAGGCGATTAAGTTGGGTAACGCCAGGGTTTTCCCAGTCACGACGTT
GTAAAACGACGGCCAGTGAATTGTAATACGACTCACTATAGGGCGAATTGGGCCCGACGTCGCATGCTCC
CGGCCGCCATGGCGGCCGCGGGAATTCGATTGGGCGATGAGTGGT
Features (pLannotate 1.2.2; 13 found; start..end, strand, type, name):
   4153..4215    -  CDS            VESPI_VESMG (fragment): Experimental evidence at protein level: Swiss-Prot protein existence level 1. Shows contractile activity on isolated ileum smooth muscle. From Vespa magnifica (Hornet).
   4227..4245    -  promoter       SP6 promoter: promoter for bacteriophage SP6 RNA polymerase
   4287..4303    -  protein_bind   lac operator: The lac repressor binds to the lac operator to inhibit transcription in E. coli. This inhibition can be relieved by adding lactose or isopropyl-β-D-thiogalactopyranoside (IPTG). lac repressor encoded by lacI
   4311..4341    -  promoter       lac promoter: promoter for the E. coli lac operon
   4356..4377    -  protein_bind   CAP binding site: CAP binding activates transcription in the presence of cAMP. E. coli catabolite activator protein
   4390..4482    -  CDS            lacI (fragment): lac repressor; lacI; The lac repressor binds to the lac operator to inhibit transcription in E. coli. This inhibition can be relieved by adding lactose or isopropyl-β-D-thiogalactopyranoside (IPTG).
   4665..5253    -  rep_origin     ori: high-copy-number ColE1/pMB1/pBR322/pUC origin of replication
   5424..6284    -  CDS            AmpR: β-lactamase; bla; confers resistance to ampicillin, carbenicillin, and related antibiotics
   6285..6389    -  promoter       AmpR promoter: bla
   6416..6466    +  misc_feature   bom (fragment): basis of mobility region from pBR322
   6494..6922    -  rep_origin     f1 ori (sequence partly withheld): f1 bacteriophage origin of replication; arrow indicates direction of (+) strand synthesis
   6926..7083    -  CDS            lacZα (fragment): LacZα fragment of β-galactosidase; lacZ fragment
   7086..7104    +  promoter       T7 promoter: promoter for bacteriophage T7 RNA polymerase
