[The description below was written by a language model from this plasmid's Addgene catalogue record and pLannotate feature annotations shown in this document.]
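Description:
pPUbc (GB0145) is a level 0 part plasmid from the GoldenBraid 2.0 plant synthetic biology assembly system. It carries the promoter of the Solanum lycopersicum (tomato) ubiquitin carrier protein gene, SlUbc, as a standardized, reusable DNA part. The backbone is pUPD, the GoldenBraid universal part domestication vector, which the depositors built from pGEM-T Easy. It is a bacterial cloning plasmid only: it replicates in E. coli from a high-copy ColE1/pUC-type origin and is selected with ampicillin through the AmpR β-lactamase gene and its own promoter. An f1 phage origin is also present. The annotated lac promoter, lac operator, CAP binding site and lacZα fragment are remnants of the parental blue/white screening cassette, which the insert interrupts.

The insert is recorded as about 4.1 kb within a 7,177 bp plasmid. It matches the long unannotated region upstream of the backbone features and sits between the T7 and SP6 promoters, which serve as sequencing primer sites. The promoter was "domesticated" by removing its internal BsaI and BsmBI sites. It was cloned into pUPD through BsmBI sites that were destroyed in the process. The part can then be released with BsaI, a type IIS enzyme, for directional assembly with coding sequences and terminators into transcriptional units in GoldenBraid destination vectors. The short wasp peptide hit and the lacI and bom fragments in the feature table are probably incidental annotation matches rather than functional elements. The record does not give the expression characteristics of this promoter in plants, nor the specific overhangs that flank the part.
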