Addgene plasmid #68170: pPUbc (GB0145)
Purpose: Provides the S. Lycopersicum Ubiquitin carrier protein promoter as a level 0 GoldenBraid part
Depositing lab: Diego Orzaez. Depositing organization: Agencia Estatal Consejo Superior de Investigaciones Científicas, M.P. Publication: GoldenBraid 2.0: a comprehensive DNA assembly framework for plant synthetic biology. Sarrion-Perdigones A, Vazquez-Vilar M, Palaci J, Castelijns B, Forment J, Ziarsolo P, Blanca J, Granell A, Orzaez D. Plant Physiol. 2013 Jul;162(3):1618-31. 10.1104/pp.113.217661 PubMed 23669743.
Backbone
  Vector backbone: pUPD
  Backbone manufacturer: self-made; derived from pGEMT-Easy manufactured by Promega
  Vector type: Synthetic Biology
Growth in bacteria
  Bacterial resistance: Ampicillin, 100 μg/mL
  Growth temperature: 37°C
  Growth strain: DH5alpha
  Copy number: High Copy
Gene/Insert
  Gene/Insert name: SlUbc promoter
  Insert size (bp): 4115
  Mutation: BsaI and BsmBI sites removed
  Cloning method: Restriction Enzyme; 5′ cloning site BsmBI (destroyed during cloning); 3′ cloning site BsmBI (destroyed during cloning)
  Sequencing primers: 5′ T7; 3′ SP6
Terms and licenses: Academic/Nonprofit Terms; Industry Terms: Not Available to Industry
Depositor comments: insert can be released with BsaI
How to cite: pPUbc (GB0145) was a gift from Diego Orzaez (Addgene plasmid # 68170 ; http://n2t.net/addgene:68170 ; RRID:Addgene_68170)
