>Addgene plasmid #68170 | pPUbc (GB0145) | addgene partial sequence | sequence record 125419 | SP6 5'-ATTTAGGTGACACTATAG-3'
TCGACCTGCAGGCGGCCGCGAATTCACTAGTGATTGGGCGATGAGTGGTCTCGCATTCAATTAGCCCCCC
GTACCTTCAACTCCAAACCCTGATCTGATATTCAAATGGACACCTTTTACCACAAATTTCAAATTCCACA
AAAGCAACAAAAAGAAAAGATGCAAAACACAACAACATAAAAATAAAAACACATACATCATGTGCAATTC
TAAAGATATTAATATCACACCTATCACACCTGCTACTTTCAGCTCATCACAAATTCATAAAGACAAACAC
ATTACATACAATTATTTTTACTATAATAAAAACCTCACTCAAAATTCACCAACTCCAAACCTTACAAGTA
AATCTAATTGATTGTTCACAAAAGAAAAACATAGATCTGTTTAATTTTCTGAACAGAACCACACATACGA
GTGGACAGCTATACTTCCTTCAGCTCATCACACAATTTTGTACATGTACAAAATAATAGTAAATATTACA
TACTATTAGCTTATCTAGCCCAGAATCCACTGACTCTAAATCCCGAATTTGCAGCTAAGGCGTAATCCAA
AAACTAATTAATTGCTAATAACTAAAAAAAAAGATCTGCTTCATTCCTTAATAAAATCACACACTCCAGT
AGGAAAGTATATACAACTACTGCTTTCAGCTCGTCACACAATTCTGTTTATGCAAAAATAATATTAAAAA
TTTGCAAATACAGTTAACTTTACTAGCTCTGAATCCACTTACTCTCAATCCCAAATTAGCAGCTAAGACG
TACC
