>Addgene plasmid #68170 | pPUbc (GB0145) | addgene partial sequence | sequence record 127782 | T7 5'-TAATACGACTCACTATAGGG-3'
TCCGGCCGCCATGGCGGCCGCGGGAATTCGATTGGGCGATGAGTGGTCTCGGGAGTTATTCTTATTATTT
TTGTATGAGAAAATGATATCACATACACACTTATATAAATTTGAGTAATATCATGAATCTTTTTTTAAAA
AAATTAACTTCTATATTCTCTTAAACTAATTTTCAATCATAAATCTTTTTTTAAAAAAATTTAACTTCTA
TATTCTCTTAAACTAATTTTCAATCATAAATTAAAATAACATTTATAAACTTTTTAATTGACTACAAAAA
TCTCCTCAATGTCCACCAGATGACTCCACCTTTTTCTCCATAACTTGGAAATAGGGTCCTACAAGATTCC
CATTTCCACCAAAGAGAATAGGGACTCTGTTTTTATTTTTTCTTCCTTGTGGTTGGAGTACTAAAGATTC
CATTTTTGTCCCTTCTAATGGAAAATAAATAATACTACTGAGTAAGTAAAAAAAAAAATAATATCGGAGA
TAGGTGATTAACTAAGATATAATATAACTTTATAGCTTAATAAGAAATTATGAGTTTACAAAATCCACAA
CTCAATTTATAAACTCGAGCTAAGAAAAAAGAGGGAAAAAATGAATTTAATCATTATTTTTTGTGTTATA
TTTATAATGAGCATTAGACGCACTTAATTTTATTGTTTCAATTTATAAAATATCTTTGAATTGAGTCTTA
GCAAACTATGTAAGCTCATCATCAATTAAACACTAGCGAGTCAACTAACTAATGAATTAGTAACTAACTA
ATAGAATGAACAATAACTAATCCATTAGATTTATTGTGTGATACAATCAACTATTGGATCGTGTTTATTA
TC
